Addgene plasmid #149484: pFPcR5
Purpose: Broad-Host range expression vector, RSF1010 origin, PcaU(AM) repressor, P3B5 promoter, mRFP, Gentamicin Resistance Marker.
Depositing lab: Christopher Reisch. Depositing organization: University of Florida. Publication: A plasmid toolbox for controlled gene expression across the Proteobacteria. Schuster LA, Reisch CR. Nucleic Acids Res. 2021 Jun 14. pii: 6298615. doi: 10.1093/nar/gkab496. PubMed 34125913.
Backbone
  Vector backbone: Unspecified
  Vector type: Bacterial Expression, Synthetic Biology
Growth in bacteria
  Bacterial resistance: Gentamicin, 10 μg/mL
  Growth temperature: 37°C
  Growth strain: DH5alpha
  Copy number: Low Copy
Gene/Insert
  Gene/Insert name: PcaU(AM)-mRFP
  Species: Synthetic
  Promoter: P3B5B
  Cloning method: Ligation Independent Cloning
Resource information
  A portion of this plasmid was derived from a plasmid made by: sAJM.1506 was received from Addgene from a deposit by Christopher Voight (Addgene plasmid # 108254)
Terms and licenses: Academic/Nonprofit Terms; Industry Terms: Not Available to Industry
How to cite: pFPcR5 was a gift from Christopher Reisch (Addgene plasmid # 149484 ; http://n2t.net/addgene:149484 ; RRID:Addgene_149484)
