[The description below was written by a language model from this plasmid's Addgene catalogue record and pLannotate feature annotations shown in this document.]
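Description:
pFPcR5 is a broad-host-range bacterial expression vector of about 9 kb, built for synthetic biology work as part of a plasmid toolbox for controlled gene expression across the Proteobacteria. The catalogue lists the backbone as unspecified, but the feature table shows a complete RSF1010-type replicon: oriV together with the RepA, RepB and RepC proteins it depends on, plus the R1162-like antisense RNA associated with this plasmid family. Because the plasmid supplies its own replication proteins, it can be maintained at low copy number in many Gram-negative hosts. The RSF1010 oriT and the mobB and mobC genes are also present, which should allow mobilisation by conjugation when a helper conjugative plasmid supplies the transfer functions. Selection is by gentamicin, through the aacC1 acetyltransferase gene located downstream of a class 1 integron Pc promoter.

The payload is a regulator-reporter module. The pcaU gene, here the PcaU(AM) variant derived from a previously deposited engineered sensor strain, lies on the reverse strand downstream of a fragment annotated as the lacI promoter, which probably provides constitutive expression. It is divergent from the mRFP1 coding sequence, which the record places under the PcaU-responsive promoter (written P3B5 in one field and P3B5B in another); this promoter is not itself annotated in the feature table. A sTRSV hammerhead ribozyme upstream of mRFP1 probably acts as an insulator, cleaving the 5' untranslated region so that expression depends less on promoter context. The inducing ligand is not stated in the record. Short fragments of CmR, lacZα, lacI and an M13 origin appear to be non-functional remnants of assembly. Red fluorescence reports the output of the regulated promoter, so the plasmid can be used to characterise this inducible system in different hosts.
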