Features (pLannotate 1.2.2; 19 found; start..end, strand, type, name):
    330..724     -  rep_origin     RSF1010 oriV: replication origin of the broad-host-range plasmid RSF1010; requires the RSF1010 RepA/B/C proteins for replication (Scholz et al., 1989)
    754..1035    -  CDS            mobC: MOBC_ECOLX - Protein predicted: Swiss-Prot protein existence level 4. This protein is essential to promote the specific transfer of the plasmid in the presence of conjugative plasmids. From Escherichia coli.
   1066..1153    +  oriT           RSF1010 oriT: origin of transfer of the broad-host-range plasmid RSF1010 (Scholz et al., 1989)
   1982..2392    +  CDS            mobB: MOBB2_ECOLX - Protein predicted: Swiss-Prot protein existence level 4. This protein is essential to promote the specific transfer of the plasmid in the presence of conjugative plasmids. From Escherichia coli.
   2392..3363    +  CDS            RSF1010 RepB: replication protein B of the broad-host-range plasmid RSF1010 (Scholz et al., 1989); repB
   3806..3880    +  ncRNA          Plasmid R1162: Accession: RF00043 - R1162-like plasmid antisense RNA
   3874..4710    +  CDS            repA: REPJ_ECOLX - Experimental evidence at protein level: Swiss-Prot protein existence level 1. This protein is involved in regulating the plasmid copy- number. Increasing the level of this protein results in a higher plasmid copy-number. From Escherichia coli.
   4700..5551    +  CDS            RSF1010 RepC (fragment): replication protein C of the broad-host-range plasmid RSF1010 (Scholz et al., 1989); repC
   5741..5772    -  CDS            CmR (fragment): chloramphenicol acetyltransferase confers resistance to chloramphenicol
   5772..5849    +  rep_origin     M13 ori (fragment): M13 bacteriophage origin of replication; arrow indicates direction of (+) strand synthesis
   5853..6008    -  CDS            lacZα (fragment): LacZα fragment of β-galactosidase; lacZ fragment
   6015..6848    -  CDS            pcaU: PCAU_ACIAD - Experimental evidence at transcript level: Swiss-Prot protein existence level 2. Activates transcription of the pca operon. From Acinetobacter baylyi (strain ATCC 33305 / BD413 / ADP1).
   6887..6932    -  promoter       lacI promoter (fragment): lacI
   7108..7157    +  misc_RNA       sTRSV HHRz: hammerhead ribozyme from the tobacco ringspot virus satellite RNA (Khvorova et al., 2003)
   7220..7894    +  CDS            mRFP1: mRFP1 is a basic (constitutively fluorescent) red fluorescent protein published in 2002, derived from Discosoma sp.. It is reported to be a somewhat slowly-maturing monomer with low acid sensitivity.
   7925..8009    -  CDS            lacI (fragment): lac repressor; lacI; The lac repressor binds to the lac operator to inhibit transcription in E. coli. This inhibition can be relieved by adding lactose or isopropyl-β-D-thiogalactopyranoside (IPTG).
   8020..8136    -  CDS            CmR (fragment): chloramphenicol acetyltransferase; cat; confers resistance to chloramphenicol
   8174..8202    +  promoter       Pc promoter: intI1 (promoter lies within the coding sequence); class 1 integron promoter
   8391..8924    +  CDS            GmR: gentamycin acetyltransferase; aacC1; confers resistance to gentamycin
>Addgene plasmid #149484 | pFPcR5 | addgene full sequence | sequence record 314837 | Addgene NGS Result
GGTGGCACTTTTCGGGGATCTTCAAATTCCCGTTGCACATAGCCCGGCAATTCCTTTCCCTGCTCTGCCA
TAAGCGCAGCGAATGCCGGGTAATACTCGTCAACGATCTGATAGAGAAGGGTTTGCTCGGGTCGGTGGCT
CTGGTAACGACCAGTATCCCGATCCCGGCTGGCCGTCCTGGCCGCCACATGAGGCATGTTCCGCGTCCTT
GCAATACTGTGTTTACATACAGTCTATCGCTTAGCGGAAAGTTCTTTTACCCTCAGCCGAAATGCCTGCC
GTTGCTAGACATTGCCAGCCAGTGCCCGTCACTCCCGTACTAACTGTCACGAACCCCTGCAATAACTGTC
ACGCCCCCCTGCAATAACTGTCACGAACCCCTGCAATAACTGTCACGCCCCCAAACCTGCAAACCCAGCA
GGGGCGGGGGCTGGCGGGGTGTTGGAAAAATCCATCCATGATTATCTAAGAATAATCCACTAGGCGCGGT
TATCAGCGCCCTTGTGGGGCGCTGCTGCCCTTGCCCAATATGCCCGGCCAGAGGCCGGATAGCTGGTCTA
TTCGCTGCGCTAGGCTACACACCGCCCCACCGCTGCGCGGCAGGGGGAAAGGCGGGCAAAGCCCGCTAAA
CCCCACACCAAACCCCGCAGAAATACGCTGGAGCGCTTTTAGCCGCTTTAGCGGCCTTTCCCCCTACCCG
AAGGGTGGGGGCGCGTGTGCAGCCCCGCAGGGCCTGTCTCGGTCGATCATTCAGCCCGGCTCATCCTTCT
GGCGTGGCGGCAGACCGAACAAGGCGCGGTCGTGGTCGCGTTCAAGGTACGCATCCATTGCCGCCATGAG
CCGATCCTCCGGCCACTCGCTGCTGTTCACCTTGGCCAAAATCATGGCCCCCACCAGCACCTTGCGCCTT
GTTTCGTTCTTGCGCTCTTGCTGCTGTTCCCTTGCCCGCACCCGCTGAATTTCGGCATTGATTCGCGCTC
GTTGTTCTTCGAGCTTGGCCAGCCGATCCGCCGCCTTGTTGCTCCCCTTAACCATCTTGACACCCCATTG
TTAATGTGCTGTCTCGTAGGCTATCATGGAGGCACAGCGGCGGCAATCCCGACCCTACTTTGTAGGGGAG
GGCGCACTTACCGGTTTCTCTTCGAGAAACTGGCCTAACGGCCACCCTTCGGGCGGTGCGCTCTCCGAGG
GCCATTGCATGGAGCCGAAAAGCAAAAGCAACAGCGAGGCAGCATGGCGATTTATCACCTTACGGCGAAA
ACCGGCAGCAGGTCGGGCGGCCAATCGGCCAGGGCCAAGGCCGACTACATCCAGCGCGAAGGCAAGTATG
CCCGCGACATGGATGAAGTCTTGCACGCCGAATCCGGGCACATGCCGGAGTTCGTCGAGCGGCCCGCCGA
CTACTGGGATGCTGCCGACCTGTATGAACGCGCCAATGGGCGGCTGTTCAAGGAGGTCGAATTTGCCCTG
CCGGTCGAGCTGACCCTCGACCAGCAGAAGGCGCTGGCGTCCGAGTTCGCCCAGCACCTGACCGGTGCCG
AGCGCCTGCCGTATACGCTGGCCATCCATGCCGGTGGCGGCGAGAACCCGCACTGCCACCTGATGATCTC
CGAGCGGATCAATGACGGCATCGAGCGGCCCGCCGCTCAGTGGTTCAAGCGGTACAACGGCAAGACCCCG
GAGAAGGGCGGGGCACAGAAGACCGAAGCGCTCAAGCCCAAGGCATGGCTTGAGCAGACCCGCGAGGCAT
GGGCCGACCATGCCAACCGGGCATTAGAGCGGGCTGGCCACGACGCCCGCATTGACCACAGAACACTTGA
GGCGCAGGGCATCGAGCGCCTGCCCGGTGTTCACCTGGGGCCGAACGTGGTGGAGATGGAAGGCCGGGGC
ATCCGCACCGACCGGGCAGACGTGGCCCTGAACATCGACACCGCCAACGCCCAGATCATCGACTTACAGG
AATACCGGGAGGCAATAGACCATGAACGCAATCGACAGAGTGAAGAAATCCAGAGGCATCAACGAGTTAG
CGGAGCAGATCGAACCGCTGGCCCAGAGCATGGCGACACTGGCCGACGAAGCCCGGCAGGTCATGAGCCA
GACCCAGCAGGCCAGCGAGGCGCAGGCGGCGGAGTGGCTGAAAGCCCAGCGCCAGACAGGGGCGGCATGG
GTGGAGCTGGCCAAAGAGTTGCGGGAGGTAGCCGCCGAGGTGAGCAGCGCCGCGCAGAGCGCCCGGAGCG
CGTCGCGGGGGTGGCACTGGAAGCTATGGCTAACCGTGATGCTGGCTTCCATGATGCCTACGGTGGTGCT
GCTGATCGCATCGTTGCTCTTGCTCGACCTGACGCCACTGACAACCGAGGACGGCTCGATCTGGCTGCGC
TTGGTGGCCCGATGAAGAACGACAGGACTTTGCAGGCCATAGGCCGACAGCTCAAGGCCATGGGCTGTGA
GCGCTTCGATATCGGCGTCAGGGACGCCACCACCGGCCAGATGATGAACCGGGAATGGTCAGCCGCCGAA
GTGCTCCAGAACACGCCATGGCTCAAGCGGATGAATGCCCAGGGCAATGACGTGTATATCAGGCCCGCCG
AGCAGGAGCGGCATGGTCTGGTGCTGGTGGACGACCTCAGCGAGTTTGACCTGGATGACATGAAAGCCGA
GGGCCGGGAGCCTGCCCTGGTAGTGGAAACCAGCCCGAAGAACTATCAGGCATGGGTCAAGGTGGCCGAC
GCCGCAGGCGGTGAACTTCGGGGGCAGATTGCCCGGACGCTGGCCAGCGAGTACGACGCCGACCCGGCCA
GCGCCGACAGCCGCCACTATGGCCGCTTGGCGGGCTTCACCAACCGCAAGGACAAGCACACCACCCGCGC
CGGTTATCAGCCGTGGGTGCTGCTGCGTGAATCCAAGGGCAAGACCGCCACCGCTGGCCCGGCGCTGGTG
CAGCAGGCTGGCCAGCAGATCGAGCAGGCCCAGCGGCAGCAGGAGAAGGCCCGCAGGCTGGCCAGCCTCG
AACTGCCCGAGCGGCAGCTTAGCCGCCACCGGCGCACGGCGCTGGACGAGTACCGCAGCGAGATGGCCGG
GCTGGTCAAGCGCTTCGGTGATGACCTCAGCAAGTGCGACTTTATCGCCGCGCAGAAGCTGGCCAGCCGG
GGCCGCAGTGCCGAGGAAATCGGCAAGGCCATGGCCGAGGCCAGCCCAGCGCTGGCAGAGCGCAAGCCCG
GCCACGAAGCGGATTACATCGAGCGCACCGTCAGCAAGGTCATGGGTCTGCCCAGCGTCCAGCTTGCGCG
GGCCGAGCTGGCACGGGCACCGGCACCCCGCCAGCGAGGCATGGACAGGGGCGGGCCAGATTTCAGCATG
TAGTGCTTGCGTTGGTACTCACGCCTGTTATACTATGAGTACTCACGCACAGAAGGGGGTTTTATGGAAT
ACGAAAAAAGCGCTTCAGGGTCGGTCTACCTGATCAAAAGTGACAAGGGCTATTGGTTGCCCGGTGGCTT
TGGTTATACGTCAAACAAGGCCGAGGCTGGCCGCTTTTCAGTCGCTGATATGGCCAGCCTTAACCTTGAC
GGCTGCACCTTGTCCTTGTTCCGCGAAGACAAGCCTTTCGGCCCCGGCAAGTTTCTCGGTGACTGATATG
AAAGACCAAAAGGACAAGCAGACCGGCGACCTGCTGGCCAGCCCTGACGCTGTACGCCAAGCGCGATATG
CCGAGCGCATGAAGGCCAAAGGGATGCGTCAGCGCAAGTTCTGGCTGACCGACGACGAATACGAGGCGCT
GCGCGAGTGCCTGGAAGAACTCAGAGCGGCGCAGGGCGGGGGTAGTGACCCCGCCAGCGCCTAACCACCA
ACTGCCTGCAAAGGAGGCAATCAATGGCTACCCATAAGCCTATCAATATTCTGGAGGCGTTCGCAGCAGC
GCCGCCACCGCTGGACTACGTTTTGCCCAACATGGTGGCCGGTACGGTCGGGGCGCTGGTGTCGCCCGGT
GGTGCCGGTAAATCCATGCTGGCCCTGCAACTGGCCGCACAGATTGCAGGCGGGCCGGATCTGCTGGAGG
TGGGCGAACTGCCCACCGGCCCGGTGATCTACCTGCCCGCCGAAGACCCGCCCACCGCTATTCATCACCG
CCTGCACGCCCTTGGGGCGCACCTCAGCGCCGAGGAACGGCAAGCCGTGGCTGACGGCCTGCTGATCCAG
CCGCTGATCGGCAGCCTGCCCAACATCATGGCCCCGGAGTGGTTCGACGGCCTCAAGCGCGCCGCCGAGG
GCCGCCGCCTGATGGTGCTGGACACGCTGCGCCGGTTCCACATCGAGGAAGAAAACGCCAGCGGCCCCAT
GGCCCAGGTCATCGGTCGCATGGAGGCCATCGCCGCCGATACCGGGTGCTCTATCGTGTTCCTGCACCAT
GCCAGCAAGGGCGCGGCCATGATGGGCGCAGGCGACCAGCAGCAGGCCAGCCGGGGCAGCTCGGTACTGG
TCGATAACATCCGCTGGCAGTCCTACCTGTCGAGCATGACCAGCGCCGAGGCCGAGGAATGGGGTGTGGA
CGACGACCAGCGCCGGTTCTTCGTCCGCTTCGGTGTGAGCAAGGCCAACTATGGCGCACCGTTCGCTGAT
CGGTGGTTCAGGCGGCATGACGGCGGGGTGCTCAAGCCCGCCGTGCTGGAGAGGCAGCGCAAGAGCAAGG
GGGTGCCCCGTGGTGAAGCCTAAGAACAAGCACAGCCTCAGCCACGTCCGGCACGACCCGGCGCACTGTC
TGGCCCCCGGCCTGTTCCGTGCCCTCAAGCGGGGCGAGCGCAAGCGCAGCAAGCTGGACGTGACGTATGA
CTACGGCGACGGCAAGCGGATCGAGTTCAGCGGCCCGGAGCCGCTGGGCGCTGATGATCTGCGCATCCTG
CAAGGGCTGGTGGCCATGGCTGGGCCTAATGGCCTAGTGCTTGGCCCGGAACCCAAGACCGAAGGCGGAC
GGCAGCTCCGGCTGTTCCTGGAACCCAAGTGGGAGGCCGTCACCGCTGATGCCATGGTGGTCAAAGGTAG
CTATCGGGCGCTGGCAAAGGAAATCGGGGCAGAGGTCGATAGTGGTGGGGCGCTCAAGCACATACAGGAC
TGCATCGAGCGCCTTTGGAAGGTATCCATCATCGCCCAGAATGGCCGCAAGCGGCAGGGGTTTCGGCTGC
TGTCGGAGTACGCCAGCGACGAGGCGGACGGGCGCCTGTACGTGGCCCTGAACCCCTTGATCGCGCAGGC
CGTCATGGGTGGCGGCCAGCATGTGCGCATCAGCATGGACGAGGTGCGGGCGCTGGACAGCGAAACCGCC
CGCCTGCTGCACCAGCGGCTGTGTGGCTGGATCGACCCCGGCAAAACCGGCAAGGCTTCCATAGATACCT
TGTGCGGCTATGTCTGGCCGTCAGAGGCCAGTGGTTCGACCATGCGCAAGCGCCGCCAGCGGGTGCGCGA
GGCGTTGCCGGAGCTGGTCGCGCTGGGCTGGACGGTAACCGAGTTCGCGGCGGGCAAGTACGACATCACC
CGGCCCAAGGCGGCAGGCTGACCCCCCCCACTCTATTGTAAACAAGACATTTTTATCTTTTATATTCAAT
GGCTTATTTTCCTGCTAATTGGTAATACCATGAAAAATACCATGCTCAGAAAAGGCTTAACAATATTTTG
AAAAATTGCCTACTGAGCGCTGCCGCACAGCTCCATAGCGTTTAAGGGCACCAATAACTGCCTTAAAAAA
ATTACGCCCCGCCCTGCCACTCATCGCAGTACGGCCTATTGGTTAAAAAATGAGCTGATTTAACAAAAAT
TTAACGCGAATTTTAACAAAATATTAACGCTTACAATTTCCATTCGCCATTCAGGCTGCGCAACTGTTGG
GAAGGGCGATCGGTGCGGGCCTCTTCGCTATTACGCCAGCTGGCGAAAGGGGGATGTGCTGCAAGGCGAT
TAAGTTGGGTAACGCCAGGGTTTTCCCAGTCACGACGTTGTAAAACGACGGCCAGTGATCATTACAGGAT
ATTGCGCAATTCACGCGCAGTTTCTTGCAGTAACGGCAGAATATGCTGAATCAGGTATTCTTTCGTGGTC
CGCATTGTCGGGCTGACAATGTTCAGTGCCGCTACGACGCGAGACTGTTGTCCGTAAATCGGAACCGCAA
GGGCGTGTACTCCCAGTTCGTGTTCTTCCGAACTATAGCACCAACCCTGTTCCTTGATTTCACTCAAAAG
GCGCAGAAAGTCGATGTGGTTGGTATACGTGTATTTCGTGAGCCGTTGCAGAGGGTACTGATTGAGCCAC
TCTTGCTGGGCATGGTCATCCAAATACGCTAACAGGATTTTGCCCGCTGACGTTGTATGCGCTGGTAAGC
GATTCCCGAGATGTAAACCATACGGGTTAACGCGGTCGGTTTGCTGATGAGCGGCAGAACGCGCAATGGT
AATGGCTTCATAGCCATCCAACACCATCACGCTGTAAATCAGGCTGGTCTGGGTCGTAAGCAAGTTCAAC
AGTGGTTGGGAAATTTTCGGCAATTGAGCACCACCCAAATATGAACCACTGAATTTCAGGATTTTGGGAG
TTAAGTAGAAGTAGTGGCCGTCACTTTCCAGATAGCCCAGATACTCCAGAGTAAGCAGGTGGCGACGAGC
TGCTGCACGTGTCATACCGGTTTTCTCTGCGGCCATGGTGATATTGAGGCGATGACGATCTGTACCAAAC
GAATCCAGAATCGCCATCCCTTTGCTAATGCCGGCTACAAAATCTTCGTGGCGGATGATCTTCTTGTTGG
TGGAATTGTGCAGAATATTCTCCTCTTTCACTTTCTTGTCATCCATGTTCGACCACATCGGTTAATTCCT
CCTTTATTGTTCGTCTATTGTAAGCGGGGCGCTATCATGCCATACCGCGAAAGGTTTTGCGCCATTCGAT
GGCGCGCCGCCCAATTATTGAAGGCCTCCCTAACGGGGGGCCTTTTTTTGTTTCTGGTCTCCCGCTTAAC
GATCGTTGGCTGTTTTGTTCGATTATCGAACAAATTATTGAAATATCGAACAAAACCTCTAAACTACTGT
GGCACTGAATCAAAAAATTATAAACCATGATCAGAAGCTGTCACCGGATGTGCTTTCCGGTCTGATGAGT
CCGTGAGGACGAAACAGCCTCTACAAATAATTTTGTTTAAGAACTGGGAAGAGCGCAGATTAAAGAGGAG
AAATACTAGATGGCTTCCTCCGAAGACGTTATCAAAGAGTTCATGCGTTTCAAAGTTCGTATGGAAGGTT
CCGTTAACGGTCACGAGTTCGAAATCGAAGGTGAAGGTGAAGGTCGTCCGTACGAAGGTACCCAGACCGC
TAAACTGAAAGTTACCAAAGGTGGTCCGCTGCCGTTCGCTTGGGACATCCTGTCCCCGCAGTTCCAGTAC
GGTTCCAAAGCTTACGTTAAACACCCGGCTGACATCCCGGACTACCTGAAACTGTCCTTCCCGGAAGGTT
TCAAATGGGAACGTGTTATGAACTTCGAAGACGGTGGTGTTGTTACCGTTACCCAGGACTCCTCCCTGCA
AGACGGTGAGTTCATCTACAAAGTTAAACTGCGTGGTACCAACTTCCCGTCCGACGGTCCGGTTATGCAG
AAAAAAACCATGGGTTGGGAAGCTTCCACCGAACGTATGTACCCGGAAGACGGTGCTCTGAAAGGTGAAA
TCAAAATGCGTCTGAAACTGAAAGACGGTGGTCACTACGACGCTGAAGTTAAAACCACCTACATGGCTAA
AAAACCGGTTCAGCTGCCGGGTGCTTACAAAACCGACATCAAACTGGACATCACCTCCCACAACGAAGAC
TACACCATCGTTGAACAGTACGAACGTGCTGAAGGTCGTCACTCCACCGGTGCTTAATAACGCTGATAGT
GCTAGTGTAGATCGCGCTTTCCAGTCGGGAAACCTGTCGTGCCAGCTGCATTAATGAATCGGCCAACGCG
CGGGGAGAGGCGGTTTGCGTATTGGGCGCATGCATAAAAACTGTTGTAATTCATTAAGCATTCTGCCGAC
ATGGAATCCATCACAAACGGCATGATGAACCTGAATCGCCAGCGGCATCAGCACCTTGTCGCCTTGCGTA
TAATATTTGCCCATGGACGCACACCGTGGAAACGGATGAAGGCACGAACCCAGTTGACATAAGCCTGTTC
GGTTCGTAAACTGTAATGCAAGTAGCGTATGCGCTCACGCAACTGGTCCAGAACCTTGACCGAACGCAGC
GGTGGTAACGGCGCAGTGGCGGTTTTCATGGCTTGTTATGACTGTTTTTTTGTACAGTCTATGCCTCGGG
CATCCAAGCAGCAAGCGCGTTACGCCGTGGGTCGATGTTTGATGTTATGGAGCAGCAACGATGTTACGCA
GCAGCAACGATGTTACGCAGCAGGGCAGTCGCCCTAAAACAAAGTTAGGTGGCTCAAGTATGGGCATCAT
TCGCACATGTAGGCTCGGCCCTGACCAAGTCAAATCCATGCGGGCTGCTCTTGATCTTTTCGGTCGTGAG
TTCGGAGACGTAGCCACCTACTCCCAACATCAGCCGGACTCCGATTACCTCGGGAACTTGCTCCGTAGTA
AGACATTCATCGCGCTTGCTGCCTTCGACCAAGAAGCGGTTGTTGGCGCTCTCGCGGCTTACGTTCTGCC
CAAGTTTGAGCAGCCGCGTAGTGAGATCTATATCTATGATCTCGCAGTCTCCGGAGAGCACCGGAGGCAG
GGCATTGCCACCGCGCTCATCAATCTCCTCAAGCATGAGGCCAACGCGCTTGGTGCTTATGTGATCTACG
TGCAAGCAGATTACGGTGACGATCCCGCAGTGGCTCTCTATACAAAGTTGGGCATACGGGAAGAAGTGAT
GCACTTTGATATCGACCCAAGTACCGCCACCTAACAATTCGTTCAAGCCGAGATCGGCTTCCCGGCCGCG
GAGTTGTTCGGTAAATTGTCACAACGCCGCA
